Addgene plasmid #173968: pGL3-noSV40-EC1.45-human_min1-chicken_min2
Purpose: Firefly luciferase enhancer reporter plasmid.
Depositing lab: Joanna Wysocka. Depositing organization: Stanford University. Publication: Loss of Extreme Long-Range Enhancers in Human Neural Crest Drives a Craniofacial Disorder. Long HK, Osterwalder M, Welsh IC, Hansen K, Davies JOJ, Liu YE, Koska M, Adams AT, Aho R, Arora N, Ikeda K, Williams RM, Sauka-Spengler T, Porteus MH, Mohun T, Dickel DE, Swigut T, Hughes JR, Higgs DR, Visel A, Selleri L, Wysocka J. Cell Stem Cell. 2020 Nov 5;27(5):765-783.e14. doi: 10.1016/j.stem.2020.09.001. Epub 2020 Sep 28. PubMed 32991838.
Backbone
  Vector backbone: pGL3-Promoter, GenBank: U47298.2
  Backbone manufacturer: Promega
  Backbone size w/o insert (bp): 5016
  Vector type: Luciferase
Growth in bacteria
  Bacterial resistance: Ampicillin, 100 μg/mL
  Growth temperature: 37°C
  Growth strain: DH5alpha
  Copy number: High Copy
Gene/Insert
  Gene/Insert name: Human minimal enhancer region 1 (min1) and chicken minimal enhancer region 2 (min2) from SOX9 enhancer cluster EC1.45
  Species: H. sapiens (human), G. gallus (chicken)
  Insert size (bp): 491
  Mutation: None
  Promoter: SV40 promoter
  Cloning method: Restriction Enzyme; 5′ cloning site unknown (unknown if destroyed)
  Sequencing primers: 5′ CGCTCTCCATCAAAACAAAACG; 3′ GAGTTAGGGGCGGGATGG
Terms and licenses: Academic/Nonprofit Terms; Industry Terms: Not Available to Industry
How to cite: pGL3-noSV40-EC1.45-human_min1-chicken_min2 was a gift from Joanna Wysocka (Addgene plasmid # 173968 ; http://n2t.net/addgene:173968 ; RRID:Addgene_173968)
