[The description below was written by a language model from this plasmid's Addgene catalogue record and pLannotate feature annotations shown in this document.]
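Description:
pGL3-noSV40-EC1.45-human_min1-chicken_min2 is a firefly luciferase enhancer reporter built on the Promega pGL3-Promoter backbone for transient transfection into cultured cells. It is maintained in E. coli as a high-copy plasmid through a ColE1/pUC-type origin and selected with ampicillin via the β-lactamase gene and its bla promoter. An f1 bacteriophage origin is also present. The short large T antigen, TcR and lacZα fragments in the annotation appear to be backbone remnants rather than functional genes.

The payload is a 491 bp chimeric insert that joins human minimal enhancer region 1 (min1) to chicken minimal enhancer region 2 (min2), both from the SOX9 enhancer cluster EC1.45, with no recorded mutations. The insert is not annotated in the feature table. It most plausibly lies in the unannotated stretch between the upstream pause site and the SV40 early promoter, though the cloning sites are not recorded. The SV40 promoter sits directly upstream of the luc+ coding sequence, which is followed by the SV40 late polyadenylation signal. A synthetic poly(A) signal and the human α2-globin RNA polymerase II pause site lie upstream of the cloning region and limit read-through transcription from the backbone, so luciferase output reflects how strongly the inserted element stimulates the promoter. The "noSV40" in the name is not explained in the record, and both the catalogue entry and the annotation show that an SV40 promoter is present.

The human/chicken swap design suggests the plasmid is used to compare the contribution and cross-species interchangeability of the two minimal regions of this long-range SOX9 enhancer. The associated work studied these enhancers in human neural crest and craniofacial disease.
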