Features (pLannotate 1.2.2; 12 found; start..end, strand, type, name):
     28..1680    +  CDS            luciferase: firefly luciferase; luc+; enhanced luc+ version of the luciferase gene
   1721..1842    -  polyA_signal   SV40 poly(A) signal: SV40 polyadenylation signal
   1865..1933    -  CDS            large T antigen (fragment): large T antigen from SV40 (simian virus 40)
   1955..2087    +  CDS            TcR (fragment): tetracycline efflux protein; tet; confers resistance to tetracycline
   2267..2855    -  rep_origin     ori: high-copy-number ColE1/pMB1/pBR322/pUC origin of replication
   3026..3886    -  CDS            AmpR: β-lactamase; bla; confers resistance to ampicillin, carbenicillin, and related antibiotics
   3887..3991    -  promoter       AmpR promoter: bla
   4018..4446    +  rep_origin     f1 ori (sequence partly withheld): f1 bacteriophage origin of replication; arrow indicates direction of (+) strand synthesis
   4478..4545    -  CDS            lacZα (fragment): LacZα fragment of β-galactosidase; lacZ fragment
   4604..4652    +  polyA_signal   poly(A) signal: synthetic polyadenylation signal
   4666..4757    +  misc_feature   pause site: RNA polymerase II transcriptional pause signal from the human α2 globin gene
   5303..5499    +  promoter       SV40 promoter: SV40 early promoter
>Addgene plasmid #173968 | pGL3-noSV40-EC1.45-human_min1-chicken_min2 | addgene full sequence | sequence record 341726 | Addgene NGS Result
CATTCCGGTACTGTTGGTAAAGCCACCATGGAAGACGCCAAAAACATAAAGAAAGGCCCGGCGCCATTCT
ATCCGCTGGAAGATGGAACCGCTGGAGAGCAACTGCATAAGGCTATGAAGAGATACGCCCTGGTTCCTGG
AACAATTGCTTTTACAGATGCACATATCGAGGTGGACATCACTTACGCTGAGTACTTCGAAATGTCCGTT
CGGTTGGCAGAAGCTATGAAACGATATGGGCTGAATACAAATCACAGAATCGTCGTATGCAGTGAAAACT
CTCTTCAATTCTTTATGCCGGTGTTGGGCGCGTTATTTATCGGAGTTGCAGTTGCGCCCGCGAACGACAT
TTATAATGAACGTGAATTGCTCAACAGTATGGGCATTTCGCAGCCTACCGTGGTGTTCGTTTCCAAAAAG
GGGTTGCAAAAAATTTTGAACGTGCAAAAAAAGCTCCCAATCATCCAAAAAATTATTATCATGGATTCTA
AAACGGATTACCAGGGATTTCAGTCGATGTACACGTTCGTCACATCTCATCTACCTCCCGGTTTTAATGA
ATACGATTTTGTGCCAGAGTCCTTCGATAGGGACAAGACAATTGCACTGATCATGAACTCCTCTGGATCT
ACTGGTCTGCCTAAAGGTGTCGCTCTGCCTCATAGAACTGCCTGCGTGAGATTCTCGCATGCCAGAGATC
CTATTTTTGGCAATCAAATCATTCCGGATACTGCGATTTTAAGTGTTGTTCCATTCCATCACGGTTTTGG
AATGTTTACTACACTCGGATATTTGATATGTGGATTTCGAGTCGTCTTAATGTATAGATTTGAAGAAGAG
CTGTTTCTGAGGAGCCTTCAGGATTACAAGATTCAAAGTGCGCTGCTGGTGCCAACCCTATTCTCCTTCT
TCGCCAAAAGCACTCTGATTGACAAATACGATTTATCTAATTTACACGAAATTGCTTCTGGTGGCGCTCC
CCTCTCTAAGGAAGTCGGGGAAGCGGTTGCCAAGAGGTTCCATCTGCCAGGTATCAGGCAAGGATATGGG
CTCACTGAGACTACATCAGCTATTCTGATTACACCCGAGGGGGATGATAAACCGGGCGCGGTCGGTAAAG
TTGTTCCATTTTTTGAAGCGAAGGTTGTGGATCTGGATACCGGGAAAACGCTGGGCGTTAATCAAAGAGG
CGAACTGTGTGTGAGAGGTCCTATGATTATGTCCGGTTATGTAAACAATCCGGAAGCGACCAACGCCTTG
ATTGACAAGGATGGATGGCTACATTCTGGAGACATAGCTTACTGGGACGAAGACGAACACTTCTTCATCG
TTGACCGCCTGAAGTCTCTGATTAAGTACAAAGGCTATCAGGTGGCTCCCGCTGAATTGGAATCCATCTT
GCTCCAACACCCCAACATCTTCGACGCAGGTGTCGCAGGTCTTCCCGACGATGACGCCGGTGAACTTCCC
GCCGCCGTTGTTGTTTTGGAGCACGGAAAGACGATGACGGAAAAAGAGATCGTGGATTACGTCGCCAGTC
AAGTAACAACCGCGAAAAAGTTGCGCGGAGGAGTTGTGTTTGTGGACGAAGTACCGAAAGGTCTTACCGG
AAAACTCGACGCAAGAAAAATCAGAGAGATCCTCATAAAGGCCAAGAAGGGCGGAAAGATCGCCGTGTAA
TTCTAGAGTCGGGGCGGCCGGCCGCTTCGAGCAGACATGATAAGATACATTGATGAGTTTGGACAAACCA
CAACTAGAATGCAGTGAAAAAAATGCTTTATTTGTGAAATTTGTGATGCTATTGCTTTATTTGTAACCAT
TATAAGCTGCAATAAACAAGTTAACAACAACAATTGCATTCATTTTATGTTTCAGGTTCAGGGGGAGGTG
TGGGAGGTTTTTTAAAGCAAGTAAAACCTCTACAAATGTGGTAAAATCGATAAGGATCTGGATCCGTCGA
CCGATGCCCTTGAGAGCCTTCAACCCAGTCAGCTCCTTCCGGTGGGCGCGGGGCATGACTATCGTCGCCG
CACTTATGACTGTCTTCTTTATCATGCAACTCGTAGGACAGGTGCCGGCAGCGCTCTTCCGCTTCCTCGC
TCACTGACTCGCTGCGCTCGGTCGTTCGGCTGCGGCGAGCGGTATCAGCTCACTCAAAGGCGGTAATACG
GTTATCCACAGAATCAGGGGATAACGCAGGAAAGAACATGTGAGCAAAAGGCCAGCAAAAGGCCAGGAAC
CGTAAAAAGGCCGCGTTGCTGGCGTTTTTCCATAGGCTCCGCCCCCCTGACGAGCATCACAAAAATCGAC
GCTCAAGTCAGAGGTGGCGAAACCCGACAGGACTATAAAGATACCAGGCGTTTCCCCCTGGAAGCTCCCT
CGTGCGCTCTCCTGTTCCGACCCTGCCGCTTACCGGATACCTGTCCGCCTTTCTCCCTTCGGGAAGCGTG
GCGCTTTCTCATAGCTCACGCTGTAGGTATCTCAGTTCGGTGTAGGTCGTTCGCTCCAAGCTGGGCTGTG
TGCACGAACCCCCCGTTCAGCCCGACCGCTGCGCCTTATCCGGTAACTATCGTCTTGAGTCCAACCCGGT
AAGACACGACTTATCGCCACTGGCAGCAGCCACTGGTAACAGGATTAGCAGAGCGAGGTATGTAGGCGGT
GCTACAGAGTTCTTGAAGTGGTGGCCTAACTACGGCTACACTAGAAGAACAGTATTTGGTATCTGCGCTC
TGCTGAAGCCAGTTACCTTCGGAAAAAGAGTTGGTAGCTCTTGATCCGGCAAACAAACCACCGCTGGTAG
CGGTGGTTTTTTTGTTTGCAAGCAGCAGATTACGCGCAGAAAAAAAGGATCTCAAGAAGATCCTTTGATC
TTTTCTACGGGGTCTGACGCTCAGTGGAACGAAAACTCACGTTAAGGGATTTTGGTCATGAGATTATCAA
AAAGGATCTTCACCTAGATCCTTTTAAATTAAAAATGAAGTTTTAAATCAATCTAAAGTATATATGAGTA
AACTTGGTCTGACAGTTACCAATGCTTAATCAGTGAGGCACCTATCTCAGCGATCTGTCTATTTCGTTCA
TCCATAGTTGCCTGACTCCCCGTCGTGTAGATAACTACGATACGGGAGGGCTTACCATCTGGCCCCAGTG
CTGCAATGATACCGCGAGACCCACGCTCACCGGCTCCAGATTTATCAGCAATAAACCAGCCAGCCGGAAG
GGCCGAGCGCAGAAGTGGTCCTGCAACTTTATCCGCCTCCATCCAGTCTATTAATTGTTGCCGGGAAGCT
AGAGTAAGTAGTTCGCCAGTTAATAGTTTGCGCAACGTTGTTGCCATTGCTACAGGCATCGTGGTGTCAC
GCTCGTCGTTTGGTATGGCTTCATTCAGCTCCGGTTCCCAACGATCAAGGCGAGTTACATGATCCCCCAT
GTTGTGCAAAAAAGCGGTTAGCTCCTTCGGTCCTCCGATCGTTGTCAGAAGTAAGTTGGCCGCAGTGTTA
TCACTCATGGTTATGGCAGCACTGCATAATTCTCTTACTGTCATGCCATCCGTAAGATGCTTTTCTGTGA
CTGGTGAGTACTCAACCAAGTCATTCTGAGAATAGTGTATGCGGCGACCGAGTTGCTCTTGCCCGGCGTC
AATACGGGATAATACCGCGCCACATAGCAGAACTTTAAAAGTGCTCATCATTGGAAAACGTTCTTCGGGG
CGAAAACTCTCAAGGATCTTACCGCTGTTGAGATCCAGTTCGATGTAACCCACTCGTGCACCCAACTGAT
CTTCAGCATCTTTTACTTTCACCAGCGTTTCTGGGTGAGCAAAAACAGGAAGGCAAAATGCCGCAAAAAA
GGGAATAAGGGCGACACGGAAATGTTGAATACTCATACTCTTCCTTTTTCAATATTATTGAAGCATTTAT
CAGGGTTATTGTCTCATGAGCGGATACATATTTGAATGTATTTAGAAAAATAAACAAATAGGGGTTCCGC
GCACATTTCCCCGAAAAGTGCCACCTG
[124 nt withheld, positions 4018-4141]
C
[91 nt withheld, positions 4143-4233]
A
[49 nt withheld, positions 4235-4283]
CCTTTGACGTTGGAGTCCACGTTCTTT
[37 nt withheld, positions 4311-4347]
ACCCTATCTCGGTCTATTCTTTTGATTTATAAGGGATTTTGCCGATTTCGGCCTATTGGTTAAAAAATGA
GCTGATTTAACAAAAATTTAACGCGAATTTTAACAAAATATTAACGCTTACAATTTGCCATTCGCCATTC
AGGCTGCGCAACTGTTGGGAAGGGCGATCGGTGCGGGCCTCTTCGCTATTACGCCAGCCCAAGCTACCAT
GATAAGTAAGTAATATTAAGGTACGGGAGGTACTTGGAGCGGCCGCAATAAAATATCTTTATTTTCATTA
CATCTGTGTGTTGGTTTTTTGTGTGAATCGATAGTACTAACATACGCTCTCCATCAAAACAAAACGAAAC
AAAACAAACTAGCAAAATAGGCTGTCCCCAGTGCAAGTGCAGGTGCCAGAACATTTCTCTATCGATAGGT
ACGCCATGTAGCTGCTCTTCCGTGGACGCGGATGCTTCCTGCCTCATAGCCGGGTCGCCTCCGCGCTAAC
CCCGTTGAACCTTGCAACCAGCCCCTCTAGAGTGTGGAAGAAAGGAGCATCGACCCAGCCTCAGGTTTCA
CTTCTGTTCTAGTTTATCTATCTAACTTAGACCACATGTCTGTGCTTTCAGAAAATTTTCCCATTTTTGA
ATCACTAACAGTACCCTTTATTCTTACTACTGCCAGGGATTCACTATTTTTAAACAGCTCGAGTTGCTCT
TCGTGGGCTTTAAGTAGCAGCTGGCTGTGATTAAGTGGATTGGGAGGATCAGTGCTTGATTAACTTTCTG
CTGCTATTGGTTTGCCCAGGTTCCTGAAAGAGAATTAATCTTCTGGTTCGGCAGAATGTTGGGCCTTAAT
GGATACCAGATATCTCCAGCCCACCCAGCATACAGCATGCCAGAGCCCTTGTTTTAACTCATTTGGGCTC
ACGGCTCCTGTCCCACTACAGGTGAAAGTCCCAAGATCTGCGATCTGCATCTCAATTAGTCAGCAACCAT
AGTCCCGCCCCTAACTCCGCCCATCCCGCCCCTAACTCCGCCCAGTTCCGCCCATTCTCCGCCCCATCGC
TGACTAATTTTTTTTATTTATGCAGAGGCCGAGGCCGCCTCGGCCTCTGAGCTATTCCAGAAGTAGTGAG
GAGGCTTTTTTGGAGGCCTAGGCTTTTGCAAAAAGCTTGG
