>Addgene plasmid #173968 | pGL3-noSV40-EC1.45-human_min1-chicken_min2 | depositor partial sequence | sequence record 337436 | human_min1-chicken_min2
GCCATGTAGCTGCTCTTCCGTGGACGCGGATGCTTCCTGCCTCATAGCCGGGTCGCCTCCGCGCTAACCC
CGTTGAACCTTGCAACCAGCCCCTCTAGAGTGTGGAAGAAAGGAGCATCGACCCAGCCTCAGGTTTCACT
TCTGTTCTAGTTTATCTATCTAACTTAGACCACATGTCTGTGCTTTCAGAAAATTTTCCCATTTTTGAAT
CACTAACAGTACCCTTTATTCTTACTACTGCCAGGGATTCACTATTTTTAAACAGCTCGAGTTGCTCTTC
GTGGGCTTTAAGTAGCAGCTGGCTGTGATTAAGTGGATTGGGAGGATCAGTGCTTGATTAACTTTCTGCT
GCTATTGGTTTGCCCAGGTTCCTGAAAGAGAATTAATCTTCTGGTTCGGCAGAATGTTGGGCCTTAATGG
ATACCAGATATCTCCAGCCCACCCAGCATACAGCATGCCAGAGCCCTTGTTTTAACTCATTTGGGCTCAC
GGCTCCTGTCCCACTACAGGTGAAAGTCCCA
